>Addgene plasmid #32123 | 413-Met25 Kar2 TorsinA E171Q HDEL | addgene partial sequence | sequence record 37460 | M13R
ACCTCCTAAGGGACAAAAGCTGGAGCTCCGGATGCAAGGGTTCGAATCCCTTAGCTCTCATTATTTTTTG
CTTTTTCTCTTGAGGTCACATGATCGCAAAATGGCAAATGGCACGTGAAGCTGTCGATATTGGGGAACTG
TGGTGGTTGGCAAATGACTAATTAAGTTAGTCAAGGCGCCATCCTCATGAAAACTGTGTAACATAATAAC
CGAAGTGTCGAAAAGGTGGCACCTTGTCCAATTGAACACGCTCGATGAAAAAAATAAGATATATATAAGG
TTAAGTAAAGCGTCTGTTAGAAAGGAAGTTTTTCCTTTTTCTTGCTCTCTTGTCTTTTCATCTACTATTT
CCTTCGTGTAATACAGGGTCGTCAGATACATAGATACAATTCTATTACCCCCATCCATACTCTAGAACTA
GTGGATCCCCCATCACAAGTTTGTACAAAAAAGCAGGCTTCACAAAATGTTTTTCAACAGACTAAGCGCT
GGCAAGCTGCTGGTACCACTCTCCGTGGTCCTGTACGCCCTTTTCGTGGTAATATTACCTTTACAGAATT
CTTTCCACTCCTCCAATGTTTTAGTTAGAGGTGTGGAGCCCATCAGCCTGGGACTGGCCCTGGCCGGCGT
CCTCACCGGCTACATCTACCCGCGTCTCTACTGCCTCTTCGCCGAGTGCTGCGGGCAGAAGCGGAGCCTT
AGCCGGGAGGCACTGCAGAAGGATCTGGACGACAACCTCTTTGGACAGCATCTTGCAAAGAAAATCATCT
TAAATGCCGTGTTTGGTTTCATAAACAACCCAAAGCCCAAGAAACCTCTCACGCTCTCCCTGCACGGGTG
GACAGGCACCGG
