>Addgene plasmid #32123 | 413-Met25 Kar2 TorsinA E171Q HDEL | addgene partial sequence | sequence record 38212 | M13-F
ACTCACTATAGGGCGAATTGGGTACCGGCCGCAAATTAAAGCCTTCGAGCGTCCCAAAACCTTCTCAAGC
AAGGTTTTCAGTATAATGTTACATGCGTACACGCGTCTGTACAGAAAAAAAAGAAAAATTTGAAATATAA
ATAACGTTCTTAATACTAACATAACTATAAAAAAATAAATAGGGACCTAGACTTCAGGTTGTCTAACTCC
TTCCTTTTCGGTTAGAGCGGATGTGGGGGGAGGGCGTGAATGTAAGCGTGACATAACTAATTACATGACT
CGAGGTCGACGGTATCGATAAGCTTGATATCGAATTCCTGCAGCCCATCACCACTTTGTACAAGAAAGCT
GGGTTTCACAATTCATCATGATCATCGTAGTAATAATCTAACTTGGTGAACACCGTTTTGCAGCCTTTAT
CTGAGAAAACTCTCTCCTCTTTGGGGAAAAATGTCATCTCCTCAGCCACTCTGCTTACAATGTCTTCATC
AATTTCATAGCCTCGGGACTGCATTTCCACTCGGATACACATTTTTAGGTGTTTGTATTCCAGGGGGAGG
AAGGGAACAAAATAATCAATGAGGTTCCGGTCAATTAAGCTGCTGTGCCAGAAGCCACTGTTCTTGTTAT
TGAAAACCGACACAGACAACGCGTGTTCAATGTCTTTGAGCTTGATGTCTTCCCTCTGCTTTCCACTCCT
CCAGAAATCCAAAGCCACATCTGTGATCCTTTCTGCTCCAGCATTGCTGAGAAATATGAACATGGCTTTC
TGGT
