>Addgene plasmid #32123 | 413-Met25 Kar2 TorsinA E171Q HDEL | addgene partial sequence | sequence record 38213 | hTorA-Fwd 5'-TGCCGTGTTTGGTTTCATAA-3'
GCTCTCCCTGCACGGGTGGACAGGCACCGGCAAAAATTTCGTCAGCAAGATCATCGCAGAGAATATTTAC
GAGGGTGGTCTGAACAGTGACTATGTCCACCTGTTTGTGGCCACATTGCACTTTCCACATGCTTCAAACA
TCACCTTGTACAAGGATCAGTTACAGTTGTGGATTCGAGGCAACGTGAGTGCCTGTGCGAGGTCCATCTT
CATATTTGATCAAATGGATAAGATGCATGCAGGCCTCATAGATGCCATCAAGCCTTTCCTCGACTATTAT
GACCTGGTGGATGGGGTCTCCTACCAGAAAGCCATGTTCATATTTCTCAGCAATGCTGGAGCAGAAAGGA
TCACAGATGTGGCTTTGGATTTCTGGAGGAGTGGAAAGCAGAGGGAAGACATCAAGCTCAAAGACATTGA
ACACGCGTTGTCTGTGTCGGTTTTCAATAACAAGAACAGTGGCTTCTGGCACAGCAGCTTAATTGACCGG
AACCTCATTGATTATTTTGTTCCCTTCCTCCCCCTGGAATACAAACACCTAAAAATGTGTATCCGAGTGG
AAATGCAGTCCCGAGGCTATGAAATTGATGAAGACATTGTAAGCAGAGTGGCTGAGGAGATGACATTTTT
CCCCAAAGAGGAGAGAGTTTTCTCAGATAAAGGCTGCAAAACGGTGTTCACCAAGTTAGATTATTACTAC
GATGATCATGATGAATTGTGAAACCCAGCTTTCTTGTACAAAGTGGTGATGGGCTGCAGGAATTCGATAT
CAAGCTTATCGATACCGTCGACCTCGAGTCATGTAATTAGTTATGTCACGCTTACATTCACGCCCTCCCC
CCACATCCGCTCTAACCGAAAAGGAAGGAGTTAGACAACCTGA
