[The description below was written by a language model from this plasmid's Addgene catalogue record.]
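Description:
413-Met25 Kar2 TorsinA E171Q HDEL is a yeast expression plasmid built on the 413-Met25 backbone. It carries the HIS3 auxotrophic marker for selection in histidine-auxotrophic yeast and an ampicillin resistance gene for propagation in E. coli, where it is recorded as high copy. The backbone name indicates that expression is driven by the MET25 promoter, a yeast promoter that is repressed by methionine and so allows tunable or conditional expression. The record does not list the promoter, terminator or yeast replication elements as separate features, and no feature table is provided.

The insert is human TorsinA (TOR1A, the DYT1 dystonia gene), an AAA+ ATPase of the endoplasmic reticulum lumen, cloned between XbaI and XhoI sites that both remain intact. It is fused at its N terminus to a Kar2-derived sequence. Kar2 is the yeast ER-lumenal BiP homologue, so this piece presumably serves as an ER-targeting signal, although the record does not say which part of Kar2 is used. The C terminus carries HDEL, the yeast ER retention and retrieval motif. Together these additions are meant to direct the human protein into the yeast ER and keep it there.

The record is inconsistent about the mutation: the plasmid name specifies E171Q, whereas the mutation field lists K108A. Both are substitutions of the kind commonly used to perturb nucleotide hydrolysis or binding in AAA+ proteins, but the allele actually present cannot be determined from these fields and should be confirmed by sequencing. The associated study tested whether TorsinA affects ER stress or protein trafficking in yeast, and this plasmid would have served as one of the ATPase-mutant variants in that work.
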