Addgene plasmid #32123: 413-Met25 Kar2 TorsinA E171Q HDEL
Depositing lab: Susan Lindquist. Depositing organization: Massachusetts Institute of Technology. Publication: TorsinA and the TorsinA-Interacting Protein Printor Have No Impact on Endoplasmic Reticulum Stress or Protein Trafficking in Yeast. Valastyan JS, Lindquist S. PLoS One. 2011;6(7):e22744. Epub 2011 Jul 26. 10.1371/journal.pone.0022744 PubMed 21818381.
Backbone
  Vector backbone: 413-Met25
  Vector type: Yeast Expression
  Selectable markers: HIS3
Growth in bacteria
  Bacterial resistance: Ampicillin, 100 μg/mL
  Growth temperature: 37°C
  Growth strain: DH5alpha
  Copy number: High Copy
Gene/Insert
  Gene/Insert name: TorsinA
  Species: H. sapiens (human)
  Mutation: K108A
  Entrez Gene: TOR1A (a.k.a. AMC5, DQ2, DYT1)
  Tag / fusion protein: Kar2 (N terminal on insert); HDEL (C terminal on insert)
  Cloning method: Restriction Enzyme; 5′ cloning site XbaI (not destroyed); 3′ cloning site XhoI (not destroyed)
  Sequencing primers: 5′ m13-r; 3′ m13-f
Terms and licenses: Academic/Nonprofit Terms; Industry Terms: Not Available to Industry
How to cite: 413-Met25 Kar2 TorsinA E171Q HDEL was a gift from Susan Lindquist (Addgene plasmid # 32123 ; http://n2t.net/addgene:32123 ; RRID:Addgene_32123)
